>Addgene plasmid #58175 | PS-CFP2-mPlum-FRET-10 | addgene partial sequence | sequence record 128650 | CMV-F 5'-CGCAAATGGGCGGTAGGCGTG-3'
CTGGTTTAGTGAACCGTCAGATCCGCTAGCGCTACCGGTCGCCACCATGAGCAAGGGCGCCGAGCTGTTC
ACCGGCATCGTGCCCATCCTGATCGAGCTGAATGGCGATGTGAATGGCCACAAGTTCAGCGTGAGCGGCG
AGGGCGAGGGCGATGCCACCTACGGCAAGCTGACCCTGAAGTTCATCTGCACCACCGGCAAGCTGCCTGT
GCCCTGGCCCACCCTGGTGGCCACCCTGAGCTACGGCGTGCAGTGCTTCTCACGCTACCCCGATCACATG
AAGCAGCACGACTTCTTCAAGAGCGCCATGCCTGAGGGCTACATCCAGGAGCGCACCATCTTCTTCGAGG
ATGACGGCAACTACAAGACGCGCGCCGAGGTGAAGTTCGAGGGCGATACCCTGGTGAGTCGCATCGAGCT
GACCGGCACTGATTTCAAGGAGGATGGCAACATCCTGGGCAATAAGATGGAGTACAACTACAACGCCACC
AATGTGTACATCGTGGCCGACAAGGCCAGGAATGGCATCAAGGTGAACTTCAAGGTCCGCCACAACATCA
AGGATGGCAGCGTGCAGCTGGCCGACCACTACCAGCAGAATACCCCCATCGGCGATGGCCCTGTGCTGCT
GCCCGATAACCACTACCTGTCCACCCAGAGCGCCCTGTCCAAGGACCCCAACGAGAAGCGCGATCACATG
ATCTACCTCGAGTTCGTGACCGCCGCCGCCATCACCCACGGCATGGATGAGCTGTACAAGTCCGGACTCA
GATCCCCACCGGTCGCCACCATGGTGAGCAAGGGCGAGGAGGTCATCAAGGAGTTCATGCGCTTCAAGGA
GCACATGGAGGGCTCCGTGAA
