[The description below was written by a language model from this plasmid's Addgene catalogue record.]
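Description:
PS-CFP2-mPlum-FRET-10 is a mammalian expression plasmid that encodes a tandem fusion of two fluorescent proteins, PS-CFP2 and mPlum, intended as a cytosolic FRET construct. The record lists it as an empty backbone with no separate gene insert: the two fluorescent proteins are themselves the payload. PS-CFP2 is a photoswitchable cyan fluorescent protein that can be converted to a green-emitting form by violet light, and mPlum is a far-red monomeric fluorescent protein. Joining them in one polypeptide places a potential donor and acceptor close together so that energy transfer between them can be measured. The "10" in the name probably refers to the length of the linker between the two proteins, but the record does not say so. With no targeting sequence listed, the fusion is expected to distribute through the cytosol, matching the stated localization.

The plasmid is maintained in E. coli at high copy number under kanamycin selection, and it carries a neomycin resistance marker that allows G418 selection of stably transfected mammalian cells. The vector backbone is recorded as unknown, and the promoter driving the fusion, the origin of replication and the polyadenylation signals are not stated. No feature table is available to confirm them. The excitation and emission fields are also blank. According to the depositor comments, the construct serves as a FRET indicator for both live and fixed cells. This suits it to use as a linked donor-acceptor reference or control when setting up and calibrating FRET imaging with this fluorophore pair.
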