Addgene plasmid #58175: PS-CFP2-mPlum-FRET-10
Purpose: (Empty Backbone) Localization: Cytosolic FRET, Excitation: , Emission
Depositing lab: Michael Davidson. Depositing organization: Florida State University, Tallahassee.
Backbone
  Vector backbone: Unknown
  Vector type: Mammalian Expression
  Selectable markers: Neomycin (select with G418)
  Tag / fusion protein: PS-CFP2; mPlum
Growth in bacteria
  Bacterial resistance: Kanamycin, 50 μg/mL
  Growth temperature: 37°C
  Growth strain: DH5alpha
  Copy number: High Copy
Gene/Insert
  Gene/Insert name: None
  Tag / fusion protein: PS-CFP2; mPlum
Terms and licenses: Academic/Nonprofit Terms; Industry Terms: Not Available to Industry
Depositor comments: FRET Indicator - Live and Fixed Cells.
How to cite: PS-CFP2-mPlum-FRET-10 was a gift from Michael Davidson (Addgene plasmid # 58175 ; http://n2t.net/addgene:58175 ; RRID:Addgene_58175)
